>Addgene plasmid #140754 | Mito-Lapronic/pGW1 | addgene full sequence | sequence record 296408 | Addgene NGS Result
GACATTGATTATTGACTAGTTATTAATAGTAATCAATTACGGGGTCATTAGTTCATAGCCCATATATGGA
GTTCCGCGTTACATAACTTACGGTAAATGGCCCGCCTGGCTGACCGCCCAACGACCCCCGCCCATTGACG
TCAATAATGACGTATGTTCCCATAGTAACGCCAATAGGGACTTTCCATTGACGTCAATGGGTGGAGTATT
TACGGTAAACTGCCCACTTGGCAGTACATCAAGTGTATCATATGCCAAGTACGCCCCCTATTGACGTCAA
TGACGGTAAATGGCCCGCCTGGCATTATGCCCAGTACATGACCTTATGGGACTTTCCTACTTGGCAGTAC
ATCTACGTATTAGTCATCGCTATTACCATGGTGATGCGGTTTTGGCAGTACATCAATGGGCGTGGATAGC
GGTTTGACTCACGGGGATTTCCAAGTCTCCACCCCATTGACGTCAATGGGAGTTTGTTTTGGCACCAAAA
TCAACGGGACTTTCCAAAATGTCGTAACAACTCCGCCCCATTGACGCAAATGGGCGGTAGGCGTGTACGG
TGGGAGGTCTATATAAGCAGAGCTCGTTTAGTGAACCGTCAGATCGCCTGGAGACGCCATCCACGCTGTT
TTGACCTCCATAGAAGACACCGGGACCGATCCAGCCTCCGCGGCCGGGAACGGTGCATTGGAACGCGGAT
TCCCCGTGCCAAGAGTGACGTAAGTACCGCCTATAGAGTCTATAGGCCCACCCCCTTGGCTTCTTATGCA
TGCTATACTGTTTTTGGCTTGGGGTCTATACACCCCCGCTTCCTCATGTTATAGGTGATGGTATAGCTTA
GCCTATAGGTGTGGGTTATTGACCATTATTGACCACTCCCCTATTGGTGACGATACTTTCCATTACTAAT
CCATAACATGGCTCTTTGCCACAACTCTCTTTATTGGCTATATGCCAATACACTGTCCTTCAGAGACTGA
CACGGACTCTGTATTTTTACAGGATGGGGTCTCATTTATTATTTACAAATTCACATATACAACACCACCG
TCCCCAGTGCCCGCAGTTTTTATTAAACATAACGTGGGATCTCCACGCGAATCTCGGGTACGTGTTCCGG
ACATGGGCTCTTCTCCGGTAGCGGCGGAGCTTCTACATCCGAGCCCTGCTCCCATGCCTCCAGCGACTCA
TGGTCGCTCGGCAGCTCCTTGCTCCTAACAGTGGAGGCCAGACTTAGGCACAGCACGATGCCCACCACCA
CCAGTGTGCCGCACAAGGCCGTGGCGGTAGGGTATGTGTCTGAAAATGAGCTCGGGGAGCGGGCTTGCAC
CGCTGACGCATTTGGAAGACTTAAGGCAGCGGCAGAAGAAGATGCAGGCAGCTGAGTTGTTGTGTTCTGA
TAAGAGTCAGAGGTAACTCCCGTTGCGGTGCTGTTAACGGTGGAGGGCAGTGTAGTCTGAGCAGTACTCG
TTGCTGCCGCGCGCGCCACCAGACATAATAGCTGACAGACTAACAGACTGTTCCTTTCCATGGGTCTTTT
CTGCAGTCACCGTCCTTGACACGAAGCTTCCCGGCCACAGCAATCGATCCATGACACAACCAGTGACAAG
CAGTCCCCCAGTGAAACCGCATCCGCATCCGAGTCCGATACCGATAAAGATTCTGAATCGGAGTGAGTGC
CGCGTCCGAGAGCGTTCCCTGTCCACGTCCACCATCGGCGGAGCAGGTGTGCCTGAGGCCTCTAGACCAC
CATGAGCGTGCTGACACCATTGTTGCTCAGAGGCCTCACTGGTTCAGCCAGGCGGCTGCCAGTCCCAAGA
GCTAAGATCCATAGTCTGGGAGATCCAATGTCAGTTCTCACTCCCCTTTTGCTTAGGGGACTGACCGGAA
GCGCTCGGCGGTTGCCTGTCCCACGCGCCAAGATTCACTCCCTGGGCGACCCTATGAGTGTCCTTACTCC
TCTTTTGCTGAGAGGCTTGACAGGGAGCGCTCGGAGGCTCCCAGTGCCTCGCGCAAAGATCCATTCTCTC
GGAGATCCCATGTCCGTCCTCACTCCTCTGCTGCTGCGCGGGCTTACAGGTTCCGCTCGCCGCCTGCCTG
TTCCTCGGGCAAAGATACACAGTCTGGGCGATCCTCACCGGCGCATGGTGAGCAAGGGCGAGGAGACCAC
AATGGGCGTAATCAAGCCCGACATGAAGATCAAGCTGAAGATGGAGGGCAACGTGAATGGCCACGCCTTC
GTGATCGAGGGCGAGGGCGAGGGCAAGCCCTACGACGGCACCAACACCATCAACCTGGAGGTGAAGGAGG
GAGCCCCCCTGCCCTTCTCCTACGACATTCTGACCACCGCGTTCGCCTACGGCAACAGGGCCTTCACCAA
GTACCCCGACGACATCCCCAACTACTTCAAGCAGTCCTTCCCCGAGGGCTACTCTTGGGAGCGCACCATG
ACCTTCGAGGACAAGGGCATCGTGAAGGTGAAGTCCGACATCTCCATGGAGGAGGACTCCTTCATCTACG
AGATACACCTCAAGGGCGAGAACTTCCCCCCCAACGGCCCCGTGATGCAGAAGAAGACCACCGGCTGGGA
CGCCTCCACCGAGAGGATGTACGTGCGCGACGGCGTGCTGAAGGGCGACGTCAAGCACAAGCTGCTGCTG
GAGGGCGGCGGCCACCACCGCGTTGACTTCAAGACCATCTACAGGGCCAAGAAGGCGGTGAAGCTGCCCG
ACTATCACTTTGTGGACCACCGCATCGAGATCCTGAACCACGACAAGGACTACAACAAGGTGACCGTTTA
CGAGAGCGCCGTGGCCCGCAACTCCACCGACGGCATGGACGAGCTGTACAAGAGATCTGGTACCATGGGG
ATGGTCGAAATGAAGCAGGGGGAAGGGACGTATGTGAAAAGGTTTGAGCCTGAGCAAATTTCCATCCCCC
TTTCGGCTGCACTTTTGATGAAAAAGAAAGATGTCGCTGAACTGCTCGAAGTCCGTAAAATACTTGAAAT
CGGGGCAGTTTCCAGTGCGGCTCAAAAACGCACGGAGGATGATCTCGGACGCATGCAGGAAGCACTTGAG
GATATGAAGCTGGCGGACGGGAACGGCGAACTTGGCGAAAAAGCCGACCTCGCGTTTCACCTTGCGCTTG
CCGGCGCTTCGCAGAACGATCTGCTGAAAGGCTTGATGAATCATGTGTCATCTCTCTTAATTGAGACGAT
GAGGGAGACGCGCAAAATTTGGCTGTTCTCGAAGAATACAACTGTTAAGCGCCTTTATGAGGAACACGAA
GCCATCTATCAGGCTGTGAAGGAAAAAGACGGCCAAAAAGCGGAGCAAGCGATGCACAATCATCTGACAA
ATGTGGAAAATGTGCTGGCCTCATATTTTGAAGAAACGAAACAAGCCGACGAGCCGGCTATTCTTAAGAA
GGGCGAATTCGACCCAGCTTTCTTGTACAAAGTGGTGCTTAAGAGATCTACCATGGACGGCAGCGTGCAG
CTCGCCGACCACTACCAGCAGAACACCCCCATCGGCGACGGCCCCGTGCTGCTGCCCGACAACCACTACC
TGAGCTACCAGTCCGCCCTGAGCAAAGACCCCAACGAGAAGCGCGATCACATGGTCCTGCTGGAGTTCGT
GACCGCCGCCGGGATCACTCTCGGCATGGACGAGCTGTACAAGGGTGGCAGCGGTGGCATGGTGAGCAAG
GGCGAGGAGCTGTTCACCGGGGTGGTGCCCATCCTGGTCGAGCTGGACGGCGACGTAAACGGCCACAAGT
TCAGCGTGTCCGGCGAGGGCGAGGGCGATGCCACCTACGGCAAGCTGACCCTGAAGCTGATCTGCACCAC
CGGCAAGCTGCCCGTGCCCTGGCCCACCCTCGTGACCACCCTGGGCTACGGCCTGCAGTGCTTCGCCCGC
TACCCCGACCACATGAAGCAGCACGACTTCTTCAAGTCCGCCATGCCCGAAGGCTACGTCCAGGAGCGCA
CCATCTTCTTCAAGGACGACGGCAACTACAAGACCCGCGCCGAGGTGAAGTTCGAGGGCGACACCCTGGT
GAACCGCATCGAGCTGAAGGGCATCGACTTCAAGGAGGACGGCAACATCCTGGGGCACAAGCTGGAGTAC
AACTACAACAGCCACAACGTCTATATCACCGCCGACAAGCAGAAGAACGGCATCAAGGCCAACTTCAAGA
TCCGCCACAACATCGAGTAAGCTAGCTGAGTCGACGAATTCATTGATCATAATCAGCCATACCACATTTG
TAGAGGTTTTACTTGCTTTAAAAAACCTCCCACACCTCCCCCTGAACCTGAAACATAAAATGAATGCAAT
TGTTGTTGTTAACTTGTTTATTGCAGCTTATAATGGTTACAAATAAAGCAATAGCATCACAAATTTCACA
AATAAAGCATTTTTTTCACTGCATTCTAGTTGTGGTTTGTCCAAACTCATCAATGTATCTTATCATGTCT
GGATCCGTACCGAGCTCGCGTAATCATGTCATAGCTGTTTCCTGTGTGAAATTGTTATCCGCTCACAATT
CCACACAACATACGAGCCGGAAGCATAAAGTGTAAAGCCTGGGGTGCCTAATGAGTGAGCTAACTACATT
AATTGCGTTGCGCTCACTGCCCGCTTTCCAGTCGGGAAACCTGTCGTGCCAGCTGCATTAATGAATCGGC
CAACGCGCGGGGAGAGGCGGTTTGCGTATTGGGCGCTCTTCCGCTTCCTCGCTCACTGACTCGCTGCGCT
CGGTCGTTCGGCTGCGGCGAGCGGTATCAGCTCACTCAAAGGCGGTAATACGGTTATCCACAGAATCAGG
GGATAACGCAGGAAAGAACATGTGAGCAAAAGGCCAGCAAAAGGCCAGGAACCGTAAAAAGGCCGCGTTG
CTGGCGTTTTTCCATAGGCTCCGCCCCCCTGACGAGCATCACAAAAATCGACGCTCAAGTCAGAGGTGGC
GAAACCCGACAGGACTATAAAGATACCAGGCGTTTCCCCCTGGAAGCTCCCTCGTGCGCTCTCCTGTTCC
GACCCTGCCGCTTACCGGATACCTGTCCGCCTTTCTCCCTTCGGGAAGCGTGGCGCTTTCTCATAGCTCA
CGCTGTAGGTATCTCAGTTCGGTGTAGGTCGTTCGCTCCAAGCTGGGCTGTGTGCACGAACCCCCCGTTC
AGCCCGACCGCTGCGCCTTATCCGGTAACTATCGTCTTGAGTCCAACCCGGTAAGACACGACTTATCGCC
ACTGGCAGCAGCCACTGGTAACAGGATTAGCAGAGCGAGGTATGTAGGCGGTGCTACAGAGTTCTTGAAG
TGGTGGCCTAACTACGGCTACACTAGAAGAACAGTATTTGGTATCTGCGCTCTGCTGAAGCCAGTTACCT
TCGGAAAAAGAGTTGGTAGCTCTTGATCCGGCAAACAAACCACCGCTGGTAGCGGTGGTTTTTTTGTTTG
CAAGCAGCAGATTACGCGCAGAAAAAAAGGATCTCAAGAAGATCCTTTGATCTTTTCTACGGGGTCTGAC
GCTCAGTGGAACGAAAACTCACGTTAAGGGATTTTGGTCATGAGATTATCAAAAAGGATCTTCACCTAGA
TCCTTTTAAATTAAAAATGAAGTTTTAAATCAATCTAAAGTATATATGAGTAAACTTGGTCTGACAGTTA
CCAATGCTTAATCAGTGAGGCACCTATCTCAGCGATCTGTCTATTTCGTTCATCCATAGTTGCCTGACTC
CCCGTCGTGTAGATAACTACGATACGGGAGGGCTTACCATCTGGCCCCAGTGCTGCAATGATACCGCGAG
ACCCACGCTCACCGGCTCCAGATTTATCAGCAATAAACCAGCCAGCCGGAAGGGCCGAGCGCAGAAGTGG
TCCTGCAACTTTATCCGCCTCCATCCAGTCTATTAATTGTTGCCGGGAAGCTAGAGTAAGTAGTTCGCCA
GTTAATAGTTTGCGCAACGTTGTTGCCATTGCTACAGGCATCGTGGTGTCACGCTCGTCGTTTGGTATGG
CTTCATTCAGCTCCGGTTCCCAACGATCAAGGCGAGTTACATGATCCCCCATGTTGTGCAAAAAAGCGGT
TAGCTCCTTCGGTCCTCCGATCGTTGTCAGAAGTAAGTTGGCCGCAGTGTTATCACTCATGGTTATGGCA
GCACTGCATAATTCTCTTACTGTCATGCCATCCGTAAGATGCTTTTCTGTGACTGGTGAGTACTCAACCA
AGTCATTCTGAGAATAGTGTATGCGGCGACCGAGTTGCTCTTGCCCGGCGTCAATACGGGATAATACCGC
GCCACATAGCAGAACTTTAAAAGTGCTCATCATTGGAAAACGTTCTTCGGGGCGAAAACTCTCAAGGATC
TTACCGCTGTTGAGATCCAGTTCGATGTAACCCACTCGTGCACCCAACTGATCTTCAGCATCTTTTACTT
TCACCAGCGTTTCTGGGTGAGCAAAAACAGGAAGGCAAAATGCCGCAAAAAAGGGAATAAGGGCGACACG
GAAATGTTGAATACTCATACTCTTCCTTTTTCAATAAGCGGCCGCGGCCATGCCGGCCACTAGTCTCGAG
GGCC
[37 nt withheld, positions 6585-6621]
AGATTGTATAAGCAAATATTTAAATTGTAAGCGTTAATATTTTGTTAAAATTCGCGTTAAATTTTTGTTA
AATCAGCTCATTTTTTAACCAATAGGCCGAAATCGGCAAAATCCCTTATAAATCAAAAGAATAGACCGAG
ATAGGGT
[37 nt withheld, positions 6769-6805]
AAAGAACGTGGACTCCAACGTCAAAGG
[49 nt withheld, positions 6833-6881]
T
[91 nt withheld, positions 6883-6973]
G
[124 nt withheld, positions 6975-7098]
GGGGATCCCTCGAGTTATTATTGAAGCATTTATCAGGGTTATTGTCTCATGAGCGGATACATATTTGAAT
GTATTTAGAAAAATAAACAAATAGGGGTTCCGCGCACATTTCCCCGAAAAGTGCCACCTGACGTCTAAGA
AACCATTATTATCATGACATTAACCTATAAAAATAGGCGTATCACGAGGCCCTTTCGTCTCGCGCGTTTC
GGTGATGACGGTGAAAACCTCTGACACATGCAGCTCCCGGAGACGGTCACAGCTTGTCTGTAAGCGGATG
CCGGGAGCAGACAAGCCCGTCAGGGCGCGTCAGCGGGTGTTGGCGGGTGTCGGGGCTGGCTTAACTATGC
GGCATCAGAGCAGATTGTACTGAGAGTGCACCATATGAAGACGTCGCCTCCTCACTACTTCTGGAATAGC
TCAGAGGCCGAGGCGGCCTCGGCCTCTGCATAAATAAAAAAAATTAGTCAGGGCGCCATTCGCCATTCAG
GCTGCGCAACTGTTGGGAAGGGCGATCGGTGCGGGCCTCTTCGCTATTACGCCAGCTGGCGAAAGGGGGA
TGTGCTGCAAGGCGATTAAGTTGGGTAACGCCAGGGTTTTCCCAGTCACGACGTTGTAAAACGACGGCCA
GTGCCCGTGTCAAGGACGGTGACTGCAGTGAATAATAAAATGTGTGTTTGTCCGAAATACGCGTTTTGAG
ATTTCTGTCGCCGACTAAATTCATGTCGCGCGATAGTGGTGTTTATCGCCGATAGAGATGGCGATATTGG
AAAAATCGATATTTGAAAATATGGCATATTGAAAATGTCGCCGATGTGAGTTTCTGTGTAACTGATATCG
CCATTTTTCCAAAAGTGATTTTTGGGCATACGCGATATCTGGCGATAGCGCTTATATCGTTTACGGGGGA
TGGCGATAGACGACTTTGGTGACTTGGGCGATTCTGTGTGTCGCAAATATCGCAGTTTCGATATAGGTGA
CAGACGATATGAGGCTATATCGCCGATAGAGGCGACATCAAGCTGGCACATGGCCAATGCATATCGATCT
ATACATTGAATCAATATTGGCCATTAGCCATATTATTCATTGGTTATATAGCATAAATCAATATTGGCTA
TTGGCCATTGCATACGTTGTATCCATATCATAATATGTACATTTATATTGGCTCATGTCCAACATTACCG
CCATGTT
Features (pLannotate 1.2.2; 24 found; start..end, strand, type, name):
      1..380     +  enhancer       CMV enhancer: human cytomegalovirus immediate early enhancer
    381..584     +  promoter       CMV promoter: human cytomegalovirus (CMV) immediate early promoter
    720..1546    +  intron         CMV intron A: human cytomegalovirus intron A (Chapman et al., 1991)
   1752..1838    +  CDS            COX8A (fragment): COX8A_HUMAN - Also known as COX8, COX8L. Experimental evidence at protein level: Swiss-Prot protein existence level 1. Component of the cytochrome c oxidase, the last enzyme in the mitochondrial electron transport chain which drives oxidative phosphorylation. The respiratory chain contains 3 multisubunit complexes succinate dehydrogenase (complex II, CII), ubiquinol- cytochrome c oxidoreductase (cytochrome b-c1 complex, complex III, CIII) and cytochrome c oxidase (complex IV, CIV), that cooperate to transfer electrons derived from NADH and succinate to molecular oxygen, creating an electrochem
   2145..2852    +  CDS            mTFP1: mTFP1 is a basic (constitutively fluorescent) cyan fluorescent protein published in 2006, derived from Clavularia sp.. It has low acid sensitivity.
   2865..3404    +  CDS            lutR (fragment): LUTR_BACSU - Also known as yvfI. Experimental evidence at protein level: Swiss-Prot protein existence level 1. Negatively regulates the transcription of the lutABC operon, which is required for L-lactate utilization. LutR activity is regulated by lactate, since presence of L-lactate, that probably binds to LutR, leads to derepression of the operon. Also appears to be essential for bacilysin biosynthesis. From Bacillus subtilis (strain 168).
   3442..3466    -  protein_bind   attB2: mutant version of attB; recombination site for the Gateway® BP reaction BP Clonase™
   3485..3683    +  CDS            VC155 (fragment): C-terminal fragment of mVenus for use in bimolecular fluorescence complementation (BiFC) (Kodama and Hu, 2010)
   3699..4217    +  CDS            VN173: N-terminal fragment of mVenus for use in bimolecular fluorescence complementation (BiFC) (Kodama and Hu, 2010)
   4244..4328    +  CDS            large T antigen (fragment): large T antigen from SV40 (simian virus 40)
   4351..4485    +  polyA_signal   SV40 poly(A) signal: SV40 polyadenylation signal
   4532..4548    -  protein_bind   lac operator: The lac repressor binds to the lac operator to inhibit transcription in E. coli. This inhibition can be relieved by adding lactose or isopropyl-β-D-thiogalactopyranoside (IPTG). lac repressor encoded by lacI
   4556..4586    -  promoter       lac promoter: promoter for the E. coli lac operon
   4634..4726    -  CDS            lacI (fragment): lac repressor; lacI; The lac repressor binds to the lac operator to inhibit transcription in E. coli. This inhibition can be relieved by adding lactose or isopropyl-β-D-thiogalactopyranoside (IPTG).
   4909..5497    -  rep_origin     ori: high-copy-number ColE1/pMB1/pBR322/pUC origin of replication
   5668..6528    -  CDS            AmpR: β-lactamase; bla; confers resistance to ampicillin, carbenicillin, and related antibiotics
   6529..6546    -  promoter       AmpR promoter (fragment): bla
   6670..7098    -  rep_origin     f1 ori (sequence partly withheld): f1 bacteriophage origin of replication; arrow indicates direction of (+) strand synthesis
   7114..7202    -  promoter       AmpR promoter (fragment): bla
   7297..7332    +  CDS            rop (fragment): Rop protein, which maintains plasmids at low copy number; rop
   7434..7485    +  misc_feature   bom (fragment): basis of mobility region from pBR322
   7494..7569    -  rep_origin     SV40 ori (fragment): SV40 origin of replication
   7577..7731    -  CDS            lacZα (fragment): LacZα fragment of β-galactosidase; lacZ fragment
   7752..8129    -  CDS            UL127: UL127_HCMVA - Protein predicted: Swiss-Prot protein existence level 4. From Human cytomegalovirus (strain AD169) (HHV-5) (Human herpesvirus 5).
