[The description below was written by a language model from this plasmid's Addgene catalogue record and pLannotate feature annotations shown in this document.]
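Description:
Mito-Lapronic/pGW1 is a mammalian expression plasmid built on the pGW1 backbone that encodes a mitochondrially targeted version of Lapronic, a synthetic, genetically encoded FRET nanosensor reporting the lactate/pyruvate ratio. It is propagated in E. coli as a high-copy plasmid through a ColE1/pUC-type origin with ampicillin selection (β-lactamase). The backbone also carries an f1 phage origin and assorted remnants of earlier cloning vectors, including lac promoter/operator, lacZα, lacI, rop, bom and a partial SV40 origin. No mammalian selection marker is annotated, which is consistent with transient transfection use.

Expression is driven by the human CMV immediate-early enhancer and promoter followed by CMV intron A, which typically boosts transcript processing and expression, and is terminated by an SV40 polyadenylation signal. The open reading frame begins with a fragment of human COX8A, the cytochrome c oxidase subunit whose presequence is widely used to direct fusion proteins into the mitochondrial matrix. This is followed by the cyan donor mTFP1, then a fragment of the Bacillus subtilis transcriptional regulator LutR, a lactate-responsive repressor that serves as the ligand-sensing domain. Next come two Venus-derived segments annotated in C-terminal-then-N-terminal order, a pattern that suggests a circularly permuted Venus acceptor, although the record does not state this. Ligand-dependent conformational change in LutR would alter energy transfer between the two fluorophores, allowing ratiometric imaging in the mitochondria of living cells.

The sequenced record is 8,295 nt, somewhat larger than the catalogued total of 7,748 bp; the reason for this difference is not given.
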