Addgene plasmid #140754: Mito-Lapronic/pGW1
Purpose: FRET-Based Genetically Encoded Nanosensor for Lactate/Pyruvate Ratio
Depositing lab: Luis Felipe Barros. Depositing organization: Centro de Estudios Cientificos. Publication: Imaging of the Lactate/Pyruvate Ratio Using a Genetically Encoded FRET Indicator. Galaz A, Cortes-Molina F, Arce-Molina R, Romero-Gomez I, Mardones GA, Barros LF, San Martin A. Anal Chem. 2020 Jun 29. doi: 10.1021/acs.analchem.0c01741. PubMed 32600029.
Backbone
  Vector backbone: pGW1
  Backbone size w/o insert (bp): 5671
  Total vector size (bp): 7748
  Vector type: Mammalian Expression
Growth in bacteria
  Bacterial resistance: Ampicillin, 100 μg/mL
  Growth temperature: 37°C
  Growth strain: DH5alpha
  Copy number: High Copy
Gene/Insert
  Gene/Insert name: Mito-Lapronic
  Species: Synthetic
  Insert size (bp): 2076
  Promoter: CMV
  Tag / fusion protein: Mitochondrial Sequence Signal (N terminal on backbone)
  Cloning method: Restriction Enzyme; 5′ cloning site SgrAI (not destroyed); 3′ cloning site NheI (not destroyed)
  Sequencing primers: 5′ CMV-F; 3′ M13R
Terms and licenses: Academic/Nonprofit Terms; Industry Terms: Not Available to Industry
How to cite: Mito-Lapronic/pGW1 was a gift from Luis Felipe Barros (Addgene plasmid # 140754 ; http://n2t.net/addgene:140754 ; RRID:Addgene_140754)
